>Addgene plasmid #137970 | pFd031 | addgene full sequence | sequence record 273497 | Addgene NGS Result
TCCCTATCAGTGATAGAGATTGACATCCCTATCAGTGATAGAGATACTGAGCACATCAGCAGGACGCACT
GACCTGCGTCTGTTACGGGAAATTTAAGAATGGCTTCGTACAAGGTAACTTTGGTGAACGCGAACGAGGG
CTTAAACTCTACTATTGAAGTGCCTGATGATCAATATATCCTCGACGCCGCTGAGGAACAAGGCATTGAC
CTTCCTTACTCTTGCCGCGCAGGCGCATGCTCTACTTGCGCCGGGAAGATCACGGCGGGTTCAGTCGACC
AGTCAGATCAAAGCTTTCTCGACGACGATCAGCTCGAGGCGGGGTTCGTCCTTACCTGCGTCGCGTATCC
TACAAGCGATGTCACGATTACTACTCATGCGGAGGAGGAGTTATACTAAGAATTCTGATAATAATCTAGA
CCAGGCATCAAATAAAACGAAAGGCTCAGTCGAAAGACTGGGCCTTTCGTTTTATCTGTTGTTTGTCGGT
GAACGCTCTCTACTAGAGTCACACTGGCTCACCTTCGGGTGGGCCTTTCTGCGTTTATAGGTACCCGTGG
ATCCTCTAGAGTCGACCTGCAGGCATGCAAGCTTTTTACGGCTAGCTCAGTCCTAGGTATAGTGCTAGCC
CAGCCAGAGAAACACTCTTTAACAGGGGGTAGTATGATGTCTCGTTTAGATAAAAGTAAAGTGATTAACA
GCGCATTAGAGCTGCTTAATGAGGTCGGAATCGAAGGTTTAACAACCCGTAAACTCGCCCAGAAGCTAGG
TGTAGAGCAGCCTACATTGTATTGGCATGTAAAAAATAAGCGGGCTTTGCTCGACGCCTTAGCCATTGAG
ATGTTAGATAGGCACCATACTCACTTTTGCCCTTTAGAAGGGGAAAGCTGGCAAGATTTTTTACGTAATA
ACGCTAAAAGTTTTAGATGTGCTTTACTAAGTCATCGCGATGGAGCAAAAGTACATTTAGGTACACGGCC
TACAGAAAAACAGTATGAAACTCTCGAAAATCAATTAGCCTTTTTATGCCAACAAGGTTTTTCACTAGAG
AATGCATTATATGCACTCAGCGCAGTGGGGCATTTTACTTTAGGTTGCGTATTGGAAGATCAAGAGCATC
AAGTCGCTAAAGAAGAAAGGGAAACACCTACTACTGATAGTATGCCGCCATTATTACGACAAGCTATCGA
ATTATTTGATCACCAAGGTGCAGAGCCAGCCTTCTTATTCGGCCTTGAATTGATCATATGCGGATTAGAA
AAACAACTTAAATGTGAAAGTGGGTCTTAAGGCATCAAATAAAACGAAAGGCTCAGTCGAAAGACTGGGC
CTTTCGTTTTATCTGTTGTTTGTCGGTGAACGCTCTCCTGAGTAGGACAAATCCGCCGCCCTAGACCTAG
GGCGTTCGGCTGCGGCGAGCGGTATCAGCTCACTCAAAGGCGGTAATACGGTTATCCACAGAATCAGGGG
ATAACGCATGCAAGAACATGTGAGCAAAAGGCCAGCAAAAGGCCAGGAACCGTAAAAAGGCCGCGTTGCT
GGCGTTTTTCCATAGGCTCCGCCCCCCTGACGAGCATCACAAAAATCGACGCTCAAGTCAGAGGTGGCGA
AACCCGACAGGACTATAAAGATACCAGGCGTTTCCCCCTGGAAGCTCCCTCGTGCGCTCTCCTGTTCCGA
CCCTGCCGCTTACCGGATACCTGTCCGCCTTTCTCCCTTCGGGAAGCGTGGCGCTTTCTCATAGCTCACG
CTGTAGGTATCTCAGTTCGGTGTAGGTCGTTCGCTCCAAGCTGGGCTGTGTGCACGAACCCCCCGTTCAG
CCCGACCGCTGCGCCTTATCCGGTAACTATCGTCTTGAGTCCAACCCGGTAAGACACGACTTATCGCCAC
TGGCAGCAGCCACTGGTAACAGGATTAGCAGAGCGAGGTATGTAGGCGGTGCTACAGAGTTCTTGAAGTG
GTGGCCTAACTACGGCTACACTAGAAGGACAGTATTTGGTATCTGCGCTCTGCTGAAGCCAGTTACCTTC
GGAAAAAGAGTTGGTAGCTCTTGATCCGGCAAACAAACCACCGCTGGTAGCGGTGGTTTTTTTGTTTGCA
AGCAGCAGATTACGCGCAGAAAAAAAGGATCTCAAGAAGATCCTTTGATCTTTTCTACGGGGTCTGACGC
TCAGTGGAACGAAAACTCACGTTAAGGGATTTTGGTCATGACTAGTGCTTGGATTCTCACCAATAAAAAA
CGCCCGGCGGCAACCGAGCGTTCTGAACAAATCCAGATGGAGTTCTGAGGTCATTACTGGATCTATCAAC
AGGAGTCCAAGCGAGCTCGATATCAAATTACGCCCCGCCCTGCCACTCATCGCAGTACTGTTGTAATTCA
TTAAGCATTCTGCCGACATGGAAGCCATCACAAACGGCATGATGAACCTGAATCGCCAGCGGCATCAGCA
CCTTGTCGCCTTGCGTATAATATTTGCCCATGGTGAAAACGGGGGCGAAGAAGTTGTCCATATTGGCCAC
GTTTAAATCAAAACTGGTGAAACTCACCCAGGGATTGGCTGAGACGAAAAACATATTCTCAATAAACCCT
TTAGGGAAATAGGCCAGGTTTTCACCATAACACGCCACATCTTGCGAATATATGTGTAGAAACTGCCGGA
AATCGTCGTGGTATTCACTCCAGAGCGATGAAAACGTTTCAGTTTGCTCATGGAAAACGGTGTAACAAGG
GTGAACACTATCCCATATCACCAGCTCACCGTCTTTCATTGCCATACGAAATTCCGGATGAGCATTCATC
AGGCGGGCAAGAATGTGAATAAAGGCCGGATAAAACTTGTGCTTATTTTTCTTTACGGTCTTTAAAAAGG
CCGTAATATCCAGCTGAACGGTCTGGTTATAGGTACATTGAGCAACTGACTGAAATGCCTCAAAATGTTC
TTTACGATGCCATTGGGATATATCAACGGTGGTATATCCAGTGATTTTTTTCTCCATTTTAGCTTCCTTA
GCTCCTGAAAATCTCGATAACTCAAAAAATACGACCGGTAGTGATCTTATTTCATTATGGTGAAAGTTGG
AACCTCTTACGGGCCGGCCAACGTCTCATTTTCGCCAGATATCGACGTCTAAGAAACCATTATTATCATG
ACATTAACCTATAAAAATAGGCGTATCACGAGGCCCTTTCGTCTTCACCTCGAG
Features (pLannotate 1.2.2; 12 found; start..end, strand, type, name):
      1..74      +  promoter       PLtetO-1 promoter: modified phage lambda PL promoter with tet operator sites (Lutz and Bujard, 1997)
    100..396     +  CDS            petF1: FER1_LEPBY - Experimental evidence at protein level: Swiss-Prot protein existence level 1. Principal electron carrier in NADP-photoreduction. From Leptolyngbya boryana (Plectonema boryanum).
    429..500     +  terminator     rrnB T1 terminator: transcription terminator T1 from the E. coli rrnB gene
    516..543     +  terminator     T7Te terminator: phage T7 early transcription terminator
    550..594     +  misc_feature   MCS (fragment): pUC18/19 multiple cloning site
    601..629     +  promoter       J23119 promoter (fragment): bacterial promoter (Registry of Standard Biological Parts BBa J23119)
    664..1290    +  CDS            TetR: tetracycline repressor TetR; tetR; TetR binds to the tetracycline operator tetO to inhibit transcription. This inhibition can be relieved by adding tetracycline or doxycycline.
   1296..1382    +  terminator     rrnB T1 terminator: Escherichia coli rrnB; transcription terminator T1 from the E. coli rrnB gene
   1547..2135    -  rep_origin     ori: high-copy-number ColE1/pMB1/pBR322/pUC origin of replication
   2223..2317    -  terminator     lambda t0 terminator: transcription terminator from phage lambda
   2341..2997    -  CDS            cat: CAT_ECOLX - Experimental evidence at protein level: Swiss-Prot protein existence level 1. This enzyme is an effector of chloramphenicol resistance in bacteria. From Escherichia coli. This protein is used as a marker in many commonly used cloning vectors, such as pACYC184.
   2998..3096    -  promoter       cat promoter: promoter of the E. coli cat gene encoding chloramphenicol acetyltransferase
