[The description below was written by a language model from this plasmid's Addgene catalogue record and pLannotate feature annotations shown in this document.]
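Description:
pFd031 is a small bacterial expression plasmid of about 3.2 kb, catalogued as a synthetic biology vector, that expresses ferredoxin 1 from the marine cyanobacterium Prochlorococcus marinus MIT9211 (pm9211-Fd1). It replicates in E. coli from a ColE1-type origin. It is selected with chloramphenicol through a cat (chloramphenicol acetyltransferase) gene driven by its native promoter and followed by the lambda t0 terminator. The catalogue lists the plasmid as low copy, whereas the automated annotation labels the origin as belonging to the high-copy ColE1/pMB1/pUC family. The record does not resolve this difference.

The 297 bp ferredoxin coding sequence lies directly downstream of the PLtetO-1 promoter, a phage lambda PL derivative carrying tet operator sites, and is followed by tandem rrnB T1 and T7Te terminators. The annotation tool matched this open reading frame to petF1, a homologous ferredoxin from Leptolyngbya boryana. That label reflects sequence similarity rather than the true source, and the position and length agree with the Prochlorococcus insert named in the catalogue. No tags are annotated on the coding sequence.

A second cassette on the same plasmid expresses the TetR repressor from a fragment of the constitutive J23119 promoter, with its own rrnB T1 terminator. TetR binds the operators in PLtetO-1 and keeps ferredoxin transcription off until a tetracycline-class inducer relieves repression, so the plasmid carries its own regulator and allows titratable ferredoxin expression. The associated study concerns a Prochlorococcus phage ferredoxin and electron transfer to cyanobacterial sulfite reductases. This suggests the construct supplies a host cyanobacterial ferredoxin under controlled expression in E. coli for examining or comparing such electron transfer.
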