Addgene plasmid #137970: pFd031
Purpose: Expresses Prochlorococcus marinus MIT9211 Fd 1
Depositing lab: Jonathan Silberg. Depositing organization: Rice University. Publication: Prochlorococcus phage ferredoxin: Structural characterization and electron transfer to cyanobacterial sulfite reductases. Campbell IJ, Olmos JL Jr, Xu W, Kahanda D, Atkinson JT, Sparks ON, Miller MD, Phillips GN Jr, Bennett GN, Silberg JJ. J Biol Chem. 2020 May 19. pii: RA120.013501. doi: 10.1074/jbc.RA120.013501. PubMed 32434930.
Backbone
  Vector backbone: ColE1
  Total vector size (bp): 3203
  Vector type: Synthetic Biology
Growth in bacteria
  Bacterial resistance: Chloramphenicol, 25 μg/mL
  Growth temperature: 37°C
  Growth strain: DH5alpha
  Copy number: Low Copy
Gene/Insert
  Gene/Insert name: Prochlorococcus marinus MIT9211 ferredoxin 1 (alt name: pm9211-Fd1)
  Insert size (bp): 297
Terms and licenses: Academic/Nonprofit Terms; Industry Terms: Not Available to Industry
How to cite: pFd031 was a gift from Jonathan Silberg (Addgene plasmid # 137970 ; http://n2t.net/addgene:137970 ; RRID:Addgene_137970)
